>Addgene plasmid #102987 | pLenti-CMV-CAG-GFP-EnvA | addgene full sequence | sequence record 226431 | Addgene NGS Result
GGGTCTCTCTGGTTAGACCAGATCTGAGCCTGGGAGCTCTCTGGCTAACTAGGGAACCCACTGCTTAAGC
CTCAATAAAGCTTGCCTTGAGTGCTTCAAGTAGTGTGTGCCCGTCTGTTGTGTGACTCTGGTAACTAGAG
ATCCCTCAGACCCTTTTAGTCAGTGTGGAAAATCTCTAGCAGTGGCGCCCGAACAGGGACTTGAAAGCGA
AAGGGAAACCAGAGGAGCTCTCTCGACGCAGGACTCGGCTTGCTGAAGCGCGCACGGCAAGAGGCGAGGG
GCGGCGACTGGTGAGTACGCCAAAAATTTTGACTAGCGGAGGCTAGAAGGAGAGAGATGGGTGCGAGAGC
GTCAGTATTAAGCGGGGGAGAATTAGATCGCGATGGGAAAAAATTCGGTTAAGGCCAGGGGGAAAGAAAA
AATATAAATTAAAACATATAGTATGGGCAAGCAGGGAGCTAGAACGATTCGCAGTTAATCCTGGCCTGTT
AGAAACATCAGAAGGCTGTAGACAAATACTGGGACAGCTACAACCATCCCTTCAGACAGGATCAGAAGAA
CTTAGATCATTATATAATACAGTAGCAACCCTCTATTGTGTGCATCAAAGGATAGAGATAAAAGACACCA
AGGAAGCTTTAGACAAGATAGAGGAAGAGCAAAACAAAAGTAAGACCACCGCACAGCAAGCGGCCGCTGA
TCTTCAGACCTGGAGGAGGAGATATGAGGGACAATTGGAGAAGTGAATTATATAAATATAAAGTAGTAAA
AATTGAACCATTAGGAGTAGCACCCACCAAGGCAAAGAGAAGAGTGGTGCAGAGAGAAAAAAGAGCAGTG
GGAATAGGAGCTTTGTTCCTTGGGTTCTTGGGAGCAGCAGGAAGCACTATGGGCGCAGCGTCAATGACGC
TGACGGTACAGGCCAGACAATTATTGTCTGGTATAGTGCAGCAGCAGAACAATTTGCTGAGGGCTATTGA
GGCGCAACAGCATCTGTTGCAACTCACAGTCTGGGGCATCAAGCAGCTCCAGGCAAGAATCCTGGCTGTG
GAAAGATACCTAAAGGATCAACAGCTCCTGGGGATTTGGGGTTGCTCTGGAAAACTCATTTGCACCACTG
CTGTGCCTTGGAATGCTAGTTGGAGTAATAAATCTCTGGAACAGATTTGGAATCACACGACCTGGATGGA
GTGGGACAGAGAAATTAACAATTACACAAGCTTAATACACTCCTTAATTGAAGAATCGCAAAACCAGCAA
GAAAAGAATGAACAAGAATTATTGGAATTAGATAAATGGGCAAGTTTGTGGAATTGGTTTAACATAACAA
ATTGGCTGTGGTATATAAAATTATTCATAATGATAGTAGGAGGCTTGGTAGGTTTAAGAATAGTTTTTGC
TGTACTTTCTATAGTGAATAGAGTTAGGCAGGGATATTCACCATTATCGTTTCAGACCCACCTCCCAACC
CCGAGGGGACCCGACAGGCCCGAAGGAATAGAAGAAGAAGGTGGAGAGAGAGACAGAGACAGATCCATTC
GATTAGTGAACGGATCTCGACGGTATCGGTTAACTTTTAAAAGAAAAGGGGGGATTGGGGGGTACAGTGC
AGGGGAAAGAATAGTAGACATAATAGCAACAGACATACAAACTAAAGAATTACAAAAACAAATTACAAAA
ATTCAAAATTTTATCGATCACGAGACTAGCCTCGACTCTAGAAAGACGCGTCTAGTTATTAATAGTAATC
AATTACGGGGTCATTAGTTCATAGCCCATATATGGAGTTCCGCGTTACATAACTTACGGTAAATGGCCCG
CCTGGCTGACCGCCCAACGACCCCCGCCCATTGACGTCAATAATGACGTATGTTCCCATAGTAACGCCAA
TAGGGACTTTCCATTGACGTCAATGGGTGGAGTATTTACGGTAAACTGCCCACTTGGCAGTACATCAAGT
GTATCATATGCCAAGTACGCCCCCTATTGACGTCAATGACGGTAAATGGCCCGCCTGGCATTATGCCCAG
TACATGACCTTATGGGACTTTCCTACTTGGCAGTACATCTACGTATTAGTCATCGCTATTACCATGGTGA
TGCGGTTTTGGCAGTACATCAATGGGCGTGGATAGCGGTTTGACTCACGGGGATTTCCAAGTCTCCACCC
CATTGACGTCAATGGGAGTTTGTTTTGGCACCAAAATCAACGGGACTTTCCAAAATGTCGTAACAACTCC
GCCCCATTGACGCAAATGGGCGGTAGGCGTGTACGGTGGGAGGTCTATATAAGCAGAGCTCGTTTAGTGA
ACCGTCAGATCGCCTGGAGACGCCATCCACGCTGTTTTGACCTCCATAGAAGACACCGGGACCGATCCAG
CCTCCGCGGATTCGAATCCCGGCCGGGAACGGTGCATTGGAACGCGGATTCCCCGTGCCAAGAGTGACGT
AAGTACCGCCTATAGAGTCTATAGGCCCACAAAAAATGCTTTCTTCTTTTAATATACTTTTTTGTTTATC
TTATTTCTAATACTTTCCCTAATCTCTTTCTTTCAGGGCAATAATGATACAATGTATCATGCCTCTTTGC
ACCATTCTAAAGAATAACAGTGATAATTTCTGGGTTAAGGCAATAGCAATATTTCTGCATATAAATATTT
CTGCATATAAATTGTAACTGATGTAAGAGGTTTCATATTGCTAATAGCAGCTACAATCCAGCTACCATTC
TGCTTTTATTTTATGGTTGGGATAAGGCTGGATTATTCTGAGTCCAAGCTAGGCCCTTTTGCTAATCATG
TTCATACCTCTTATCTTCCTCCCACAGCTCCTGGGCAACGTGCTGGTCTGTGTGCTGGCCCATCACTTTG
GCAAAGAATTGGGATTCGAACATCGATTGAATTCGGTACCCTTCAGGTCGACTCCGGAGCCACCATGAGC
AAGGGCGAGGAGCTGTTCACCGGGGTGGTGCCCATCCTGGTCGAGCTGGACGGCGACGTAAACGGCCACA
AGTTCAGCGTGTCCGGCGAGGGCGAGGGCGATGCCACCTACGGCAAGCTGACCCTGAAGTTCATCTGCAC
CACCGGCAAGCTGCCCGTGCCCTGGCCCACCCTCGTGACCACCCTGACCTACGGCGTGCAGTGCTTCAGC
CGCTACCCCGACCACATGAAGCAGCACGACTTCTTCAAGTCCGCCATGCCCGAAGGCTACGTCCAGGAGC
GCACCATCTTCTTCAAGGACGACGGCAACTACAAGACCCGCGCCGAGGTGAAGTTCGAGGGCGACACCCT
GGTGAACCGCATCGAGCTGAAGGGCATCGACTTCAAGGAGGACGGCAACATCCTGGGGCACAAGCTGGAG
TACAACTACAACAGCCACAACGTCTATATCATGGCCGACAAGCAGAAGAACGGCATCAAGGCCAACTTCA
AGATCCGCCACAACATCGAGGACGGCAGCGTGCAGCTCGCCGACCACTACCAGCAGAACACCCCCATCGG
CGACGGCCCCGTGCTGCTGCCCGACAACCACTACCTGAGCACCCAGTCCGCCCTGAGCAAAGACCCCAAC
GAGAAGCGCGATCACATGGTCCTGCTGGAGTTCGTGACCGCCGCCGGGATCACTCACGGCATGGACGAGC
TGTACAAGGGATCCGGAGTGAAACAGACTTTGAATTTTGACCTTCTCAAGTTGGCGGGAGACGTGGAGTC
CAACCCAGGGCCCATGGAAGCCGTCATAAAGGCATTTCTGACTGGGCACCCTGGAAAGGTGAGCAAGAAG
GACTCCAAGAAGAAGCCGCCAGCAACAAGCAAGAAAGACCCGGAGAAGACGCCCTTGCTGCCAACGAGAG
TTAATTATATTATTGGTGTCCTGGTCTTGTGTGAGGTAACGGGGGTAAGAGCTGATGTCCACTTACTCGA
GCAGCCAGGGAACCTTTGGATTACATGGGCCAACCGTACAGGCCAAACGGATTTTTGCCTCTCTACACAG
TCAGCCACCTCCCCTTTTCAAACATGTTTGATAGGTATCCCGTCCCCTATTTCCGAGGGTGATTTTAAGG
GATATGTTTCTGATACAAATTGCACCACCTTGGGAACTGATCGGTTAGTCTCGTCAGCCGACTTTACTGG
CGGACCTGACAACAGTACCACCCTCACTTATCGGAAGGTCTCATGCTTGTTGTTAAAGCTGAATGTCTCT
ATGTGGGATGAGCCACCTGAACTACAGCTGTTAGGTTCCCAGTCTCTCCCTAACATTACTAATATTGCTC
AGATTTCCGGTATAACCGGGGGATGCGTAGGCTTCAGACCACAAGGGGTTCCTTGGTATCTAGGTTGGTC
TAGACAGGAGGCCACGCGGTTTCTCCTTAGACACCCCTCTTTCTCTAAATCCACGGAACCGTTTACGGTG
GTGACAGCGGATAGGCACAATCTTTTTATGGGGAGTGAGTACTGCGGTGCATATGGCTACAGATTTTGGA
ACATGTATAACTGCTCACAGGTGGGGCGGCAGTACCGCTGTGGTAATGCGCGCAGCCCCCGCCCGGGTCT
TCCTGAAATCCAGTGTACAAGGAGAGGAGGCAAATGGGTTAATCAATCACAGGAAATTAATGAGTCGGAG
CCGTTCAGCTTTACGGTGAACTGTACAGCTAGTAGTTTGGGTAATGCCAGTGGGTGTTGCGGAAAAGCAG
GCACGATTCTCCCGGGAAAGTGGGTCGACAGCACACAAGGTAGTTTCACCAAACCAAAAGCGCTACCACC
CGCAATTTTCCTCATTTGTGGGGATCGCGCATGGCAAGGAATTCCCAGTCGTCCGGTAGGGGGCCCCTGC
TATTTAGGCAAGCTTACCATGTTAGCACCTAAGCATACAGATATTCTCAAGGTGCTTGTCAATTCATCGC
GGACAGGTATAAGACGTAAACGAAGCACCTCACACCTGGATGATACATGCTCAGATGAAGTGCAGCTTTG
GGGTCCTACAGCAAGAATCTTTGCATCTATCCTAGCCCCGGGGGTAGCAGCTGCGCAAGCCTTAAGAGAA
ATTGAGAGACTAGCCTGTTGGTCCGTTAAACAGGCTAACTTGACAACATCACTCCTCGGGGACTTATTGG
ATGATGTCACGAGTATTCGACACGCGGTCCTGCAGAACCGAGCGGCTATTGACTTCTTGCTCCTAGCTCA
CGGCCATGGCTGTGAGGACGTTGCCGGAATGTGCTGTTTCAATTTGAGTGATCACAGTGAGTCTATACAG
AAGAAGTTCCAGCTAATGAAGGAACATGTCAATAAGATCGGCGTGGACAGCGACCCAATTGGAAGTTGGC
TGCGAGGACTATTCGGGGGAATAGGAGAATGGGCCGTTCATTTGCTGAAAGGACTGCTTTTGGGGCTTGT
AGTTATTTTGTTGCTAGTAGTGTGCCTGCCTTGCAGAAGAGTGAACAGAAGCGAGCCCACCCAGCACAAC
CTGAGAGGCACCGGCAGAGAGGTGAGCGTGACCCCCCAGAGCGGCAAGATCATCAGCAGCTGGGAGAGCC
ACAAGAGCGGCGGCGAGACCAGACTGTGATAAAAGCTTGCCTCGAGGATGGGGACTGATAAAAGCTTCGA
GCTCGACAATCAACCTCTGGATTACAAAATTTGTGAAAGATTGACTGGTATTCTTAACTATGTTGCTCCT
TTTACGCTATGTGGATACGCTGCTTTAATGCCTTTGTATCATGCTATTGCTTCCCGTATGGCTTTCATTT
TCTCCTCCTTGTATAAATCCTGGTTGCTGTCTCTTTATGAGGAGTTGTGGCCCGTTGTCAGGCAACGTGG
CGTGGTGTGCACTGTGTTTGCTGACGCAACCCCCACTGGTTGGGGCATTGCCACCACCTGTCAGCTCCTT
TCCGGGACTTTCGCTTTCCCCCTCCCTATTGCCACGGCGGAACTCATCGCCGCCTGCCTTGCCCGCTGCT
GGACAGGGGCTCGGCTGTTGGGCACTGACAATTCCGTGGTGTTGTCGGGGAAGCTGACGTCCTTTCCATG
GCTGCTCGCCTGTGTTGCCACCTGGATTCTGCGCGGGACGTCCTTCTGCTACGTCCCTTCGGCCCTCAAT
CCAGCGGACCTTCCTTCCCGCGGCCTGCTGCCGGCTCTGCGGCCTCTTCCGCGTCTTCGCCTTCGCCCTC
AGACGAGTCGGATCTCCCTTTGGGCCGCCTCCCCGCCTGGAATTCGAGCTCGGTACCTTTAAGACCAATG
ACTTACAAGGCAGCTGTAGATCTTAGCCACTTTTTAAAAGAAAAGGGGGGACTGGAAGGGCTAATTCACT
CCCAACGAAGACAAGATCTGCTTTTTGCTTGTACTGGGTCTCTCTGGTTAGACCAGATCTGAGCCTGGGA
GCTCTCTGGCTAACTAGGGAACCCACTGCTTAAGCCTCAATAAAGCTTGCCTTGAGTGCTTCAAGTAGTG
TGTGCCCGTCTGTTGTGTGACTCTGGTAACTAGAGATCCCTCAGACCCTTTTAGTCAGTGTGGAAAATCT
CTAGCAGTAGTAGTTCATGTCATCTTATTATTCAGTATTTATAACTTGCAAAGAAATGAATATCAGAGAG
TGAGAGGAACTTGTTTATTGCAGCTTATAATGGTTACAAATAAAGCAATAGCATCACAAATTTCACAAAT
AAAGCATTTTTTTCACTGCATTCTAGTTGTGGTTTGTCCAAACTCATCAATGTATCTTATCATGTCTGGC
TCTAGCTATCCCGCCCCTAACTCCGCCCATCCCGCCCCTAACTCCGCCCAGTTCCGCCCATTCTCCGCCC
CATGGCTGACTAATTTTTTTTATTTATGCAGAGGCCGAGGCCGCCTCGGCCTCTGAGCTATTCCAGAAGT
AGTGAGGAGGCTTTTTTGGAGGCCTAGGGACGTACCCAATTCGCCCTATAGTGAGTCGTATTACGCGCGC
TCACTGGCCGTCGTTTTACAACGTCGTGACTGGGAAAACCCTGGCGTTACCCAACTTAATCGCCTTGCAG
CACATCCCCCTTTCGCCAGCTGGCGTAATAGCGAAGAGGCCCGCACCGATCGCCCTTCCCAACAGTTGCG
CAGCCTGAATGGCGAATGGG
[124 nt withheld, positions 7091-7214]
C
[91 nt withheld, positions 7216-7306]
A
[49 nt withheld, positions 7308-7356]
CCTTTGACGTTGGAGTCCACGTTCTTT
[37 nt withheld, positions 7384-7420]
ACCCTATCTCGGTCTATTCTTTTGATTTATAAGGGATTTTGCCGATTTCGGCCTATTGGTTAAAAAATGA
GCTGATTTAACAAAAATTTAACGCGAATTTTAACAAAATATTAACGCTTACAATTTAGGTGGCACTTTTC
GGGGAAATGTGCGCGGAACCCCTATTTGTTTATTTTTCTAAATACATTCAAATATGTATCCGCTCATGAG
ACAATAACCCTGATAAATGCTTCAATAATATTGAAAAAGGAAGAGTATGAGTATTCAACATTTCCGTGTC
GCCCTTATTCCCTTTTTTGCGGCATTTTGCCTTCCTGTTTTTGCTCACCCAGAAACGCTGGTGAAAGTAA
AAGATGCTGAAGATCAGTTGGGTGCACGAGTGGGTTACATCGAACTGGATCTCAACAGCGGTAAGATCCT
TGAGAGTTTTCGCCCCGAAGAACGTTTTCCAATGATGAGCACTTTTAAAGTTCTGCTATGTGGCGCGGTA
TTATCCCGTATTGACGCCGGGCAAGAGCAACTCGGTCGCCGCATACACTATTCTCAGAATGACTTGGTTG
AGTACTCACCAGTCACAGAAAAGCATCTTACGGATGGCATGACAGTAAGAGAATTATGCAGTGCTGCCAT
AACCATGAGTGATAACACTGCGGCCAACTTACTTCTGACAACGATCGGAGGACCGAAGGAGCTAACCGCT
TTTTTGCACAACATGGGGGATCATGTAACTCGCCTTGATCGTTGGGAACCGGAGCTGAATGAAGCCATAC
CAAACGACGAGCGTGACACCACGATGCCTGTAGCAATGGCAACAACGTTGCGCAAACTATTAACTGGCGA
ACTACTTACTCTAGCTTCCCGGCAACAATTAATAGACTGGATGGAGGCGGATAAAGTTGCAGGACCACTT
CTGCGCTCGGCCCTTCCGGCTGGCTGGTTTATTGCTGATAAATCTGGAGCCGGTGAGCGTGGGTCTCGCG
GTATCATTGCAGCACTGGGGCCAGATGGTAAGCCCTCCCGTATCGTAGTTATCTACACGACGGGGAGTCA
GGCAACTATGGATGAACGAAATAGACAGATCGCTGAGATAGGTGCCTCACTGATTAAGCATTGGTAACTG
TCAGACCAAGTTTACTCATATATACTTTAGATTGATTTAAAACTTCATTTTTAATTTAAAAGGATCTAGG
TGAAGATCCTTTTTGATAATCTCATGACCAAAATCCCTTAACGTGAGTTTTCGTTCCACTGAGCGTCAGA
CCCCGTAGAAAAGATCAAAGGATCTTCTTGAGATCCTTTTTTTCTGCGCGTAATCTGCTGCTTGCAAACA
AAAAAACCACCGCTACCAGCGGTGGTTTGTTTGCCGGATCAAGAGCTACCAACTCTTTTTCCGAAGGTAA
CTGGCTTCAGCAGAGCGCAGATACCAAATACTGTTCTTCTAGTGTAGCCGTAGTTAGGCCACCACTTCAA
GAACTCTGTAGCACCGCCTACATACCTCGCTCTGCTAATCCTGTTACCAGTGGCTGCTGCCAGTGGCGAT
AAGTCGTGTCTTACCGGGTTGGACTCAAGACGATAGTTACCGGATAAGGCGCAGCGGTCGGGCTGAACGG
GGGGTTCGTGCACACAGCCCAGCTTGGAGCGAACGACCTACACCGAACTGAGATACCTACAGCGTGAGCT
ATGAGAAAGCGCCACGCTTCCCGAAGGGAGAAAGGCGGACAGGTATCCGGTAAGCGGCAGGGTCGGAACA
GGAGAGCGCACGAGGGAGCTTCCAGGGGGAAACGCCTGGTATCTTTATAGTCCTGTCGGGTTTCGCCACC
TCTGACTTGAGCGTCGATTTTTGTGATGCTCGTCAGGGGGGCGGAGCCTATGGAAAAACGCCAGCAACGC
GGCCTTTTTACGGTTCCTGGCCTTTTGCTGGCCTTTTGCTCACATGTTCTTTCCTGCGTTATCCCCTGAT
TCTGTGGATAACCGTATTACCGCCTTTGAGTGAGCTGATACCGCTCGCCGCAGCCGAACGACCGAGCGCA
GCGAGTCAGTGAGCGAGGAAGCGGAAGAGCGCCCAATACGCAAACCGCCTCTCCCCGCGCGTTGGCCGAT
TCATTAATGCAGCTGGCACGACAGGTTTCCCGACTGGAAAGCGGGCAGTGAGCGCAACGCAATTAATGTG
AGTTAGCTCACTCATTAGGCACCCCAGGCTTTACACTTTATGCTTCCGGCTCGTATGTTGTGTGGAATTG
TGAGCGGATAACAATTTCACACAGGAAACAGCTATGACCATGATTACGCCAAGCGCGCAATTAACCCTCA
CTAAAGGGAACAAAAGCTGGAGCTGCAAGCTTGGCCATTGCATACGTTGTATCCATATCATAATATGTAC
ATTTATATTGGCTCATGTCCAACATTACCGCCATGTTGACATTGATTATTGACTAGTTATTAATAGTAAT
CAATTACGGGGTCATTAGTTCATAGCCCATATATGGAGTTCCGCGTTACATAACTTACGGTAAATGGCCC
GCCTGGCTGACCGCCCAACGACCCCCGCCCATTGACGTCAATAATGACGTATGTTCCCATAGTAACGCCA
ATAGGGACTTTCCATTGACGTCAATGGGTGGAGTATTTACGGTAAACTGCCCACTTGGCAGTACATCAAG
TGTATCATATGCCAAGTACGCCCCCTATTGACGTCAATGACGGTAAATGGCCCGCCTGGCATTATGCCCA
GTACATGACCTTATGGGACTTTCCTACTTGGCAGTACATCTACGTATTAGTCATCGCTATTACCATGGTG
ATGCGGTTTTGGCAGTACATCAATGGGCGTGGATAGCGGTTTGACTCACGGGGATTTCCAAGTCTCCACC
CCATTGACGTCAATGGGAGTTTGTTTTGGCACCAAAATCAACGGGACTTTCCAAAATGTCGTAACAACTC
CGCCCCATTGACGCAAATGGGCGGTAGGCGTGTACGGTGGGAGGTCTATATAAGCAGAGCTCGTTTAGTG
AACCG
Features (pLannotate 1.2.2; 32 found; start..end, strand, type, name):
      1..181     +  LTR            5' LTR (truncated): truncated 5' long terminal repeat (LTR) from HIV-1
    228..353     +  misc_feature   HIV-1 Ψ: packaging signal of human immunodeficiency virus type 1
    337..700     +  CDS            HIV-1 gag (fragment): gag protein from human immunodeficiency virus 1; gag
    846..1079    +  misc_feature   RRE: The Rev response element (RRE) of HIV-1 allows for Rev-dependent mRNA export from the nucleus to the cytoplasm.
   1456..1556    +  CDS            Rev (fragment): human immunodeficiency virus 1 (HIV-1) Rev protein; rev; enhances nuclear export of unspliced and incompletely spliced viral mRNAs
   1575..1692    +  misc_feature   cPPT/CTS: central polypurine tract and central termination sequence of HIV-1
   1793..2096    +  enhancer       CMV enhancer: human cytomegalovirus immediate early enhancer
   2097..2300    +  promoter       CMV promoter: human cytomegalovirus (CMV) immediate early promoter
   2449..2476    +  intron         CMV intron (fragment): modified intron A from human cytomegalovirus (CMV)
   2481..2827    +  intron         β-globin intron (fragment): internally truncated intron from human β-globin
   2831..2878    +  CDS            HBB (fragment): HBB_COLGU - Experimental evidence at transcript level: Swiss-Prot protein existence level 2. Involved in oxygen transport from the lung to the various peripheral tissues. From Colobus guereza (Mantled guereza) (Eastern black-and-white colobus monkey).
   2935..3648    +  CDS            GFP (S65T): GFP (S65T) is a basic (constitutively fluorescent) green fluorescent protein published in 1995, derived from Aequorea victoria.
   3658..3723    +  CDS            F2A: 2A peptide from foot-and-mouth disease virus polyprotein Eukaryotic ribosomes fail to insert a peptide bond between the Gly and Pro residues, yielding separate polypeptides.
   3724..5424    +  CDS            env (fragment): ENV_RSVSA - Experimental evidence at protein level: Swiss-Prot protein existence level 1. The transmembrane protein (TM) acts as a class I viral fusion protein. Under the current model, the protein has at least 3 conformational states: pre-fusion native state, pre-hairpin intermediate state, and post-fusion hairpin state. During viral and target cell membrane fusion, the coiled coil regions (heptad repeats) assume a trimer-of-hairpins structure, positioning the fusion peptide in close proximity to the C-terminal region of the ectodomain. The formation of this structure appears to drive apposit
   5608..6196    +  misc_feature   WPRE: woodchuck hepatitis virus posttranscriptional regulatory element
   6213..6281    +  CDS            nef (fragment): NEF_HV1Z2 - Experimental evidence at protein level: Swiss-Prot protein existence level 1. Extracellular Nef protein targets CD4(+) T-lymphocytes for apoptosis by interacting with CXCR4 surface receptors. From Human immunodeficiency virus type 1 group M subtype D (isolate Z2/CDC-Z34) (HIV-1).
   6283..6516    +  LTR            3' LTR (ΔU3): self-inactivating 3' long terminal repeat (LTR) from HIV-1
   6588..6709    +  polyA_signal   SV40 poly(A) signal: SV40 polyadenylation signal
   6749..6884    +  rep_origin     SV40 ori: SV40 origin of replication
   6905..6923    -  promoter       T7 promoter: promoter for bacteriophage T7 RNA polymerase
   6931..7086    +  CDS            lacZα (fragment): LacZα fragment of β-galactosidase; lacZ fragment
   7091..7519    +  rep_origin     f1 ori (sequence partly withheld): f1 bacteriophage origin of replication; arrow indicates direction of (+) strand synthesis
   7572..7676    +  promoter       AmpR promoter: bla
   7677..8537    +  CDS            AmpR: β-lactamase; bla; confers resistance to ampicillin, carbenicillin, and related antibiotics
   8708..9296    +  rep_origin     ori: high-copy-number ColE1/pMB1/pBR322/pUC origin of replication
   9479..9571    +  CDS            lacI (fragment): lac repressor; lacI; The lac repressor binds to the lac operator to inhibit transcription in E. coli. This inhibition can be relieved by adding lactose or isopropyl-β-D-thiogalactopyranoside (IPTG).
   9584..9605    +  protein_bind   CAP binding site: CAP binding activates transcription in the presence of cAMP. E. coli catabolite activator protein
   9620..9650    +  promoter       lac promoter: promoter for the E. coli lac operon
   9658..9674    +  protein_bind   lac operator: The lac repressor binds to the lac operator to inhibit transcription in E. coli. This inhibition can be relieved by adding lactose or isopropyl-β-D-thiogalactopyranoside (IPTG). lac repressor encoded by lacI
   9719..9737    +  promoter       T3 promoter: promoter for bacteriophage T3 RNA polymerase
   9838..10217   +  enhancer       CMV enhancer: human cytomegalovirus immediate early enhancer
  10218..10421   +  promoter       CMV promoter: human cytomegalovirus (CMV) immediate early promoter
