[The description below was written by a language model from this plasmid's Addgene catalogue record and pLannotate feature annotations shown in this document.]
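Description:
pLenti-CMV-CAG-GFP-EnvA is a third-generation, self-inactivating HIV-1 lentiviral transfer plasmid of about 10.4 kb. It co-expresses eGFP and a chimeric EnvA–rabies B19 glycoprotein in mammalian cells. In bacteria it is maintained through a high-copy ColE1/pUC-type origin with ampicillin selection (AmpR). The backbone also carries an f1 origin, lac/T3/T7 remnants, and an SV40 origin and poly(A) signal outside the proviral region. A CMV enhancer/promoter sits immediately upstream of the truncated 5' LTR and drives Tat-independent transcription of the viral genome in packaging cells. The genome contains the Ψ packaging signal with a partial gag sequence, the RRE for Rev-dependent nuclear export, the cPPT/CTS, a WPRE to boost transcript expression, and a ΔU3 3' LTR that inactivates LTR promoter activity after integration.

The internal cassette is annotated as a CMV enhancer and promoter followed by fragments of a CMV intron and a β-globin intron. The plasmid name includes "CAG", but the table does not list a chicken β-actin promoter element. This promoter drives a single open reading frame in which GFP is linked by an F2A ribosome-skipping peptide to an avian sarcoma virus envelope sequence. GFP and the envelope protein are therefore produced as separate polypeptides from one transcript. The annotation identifies only the avian env portion. According to the catalogue entry, this portion is fused to rabies B19 glycoprotein sequence, which presumably occupies the unannotated stretch before the WPRE.

The stated purpose is to express the EnvA chimera, with GFP marking transduced cells, so that those cells can package EnvA-pseudotyped, glycoprotein-deleted rabies virus. Such pseudotyped virus infects only cells expressing the TVA receptor and is widely used for neural circuit tracing.
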