Addgene plasmid #102987: pLenti-CMV-CAG-GFP-EnvA
Purpose: Lentivirus expressing eGFP and (EnvA-B19 Rabies Glycoprotein) fusion protein. Used to package EnvA pseudotyped G-deleted Rabies
Depositing lab: Marco Tripodi. Depositing organization: MRC Laboratory of Molecular Biology. Publication: Life-Long Genetic and Functional Access to Neural Circuits Using Self-Inactivating Rabies Virus. Ciabatti E, Gonzalez-Rueda A, Mariotti L, Morgese F, Tripodi M. Cell. 2017 Jul 1. pii: S0092-8674(17)30697-9. doi: 10.1016/j.cell.2017.06.014. PubMed 28689641.
Backbone
  Vector backbone: 3rd gen lentiviral vector
  Vector type: Lentiviral
Growth in bacteria
  Bacterial resistance: Ampicillin, 100 μg/mL
  Growth temperature: 30°C
  Growth strain: NEB Stable
  Growth instructions: Stbl2 or NEB Stable can also be used
  Copy number: High Copy
Gene/Insert 1
  Gene/Insert name: Enhanced Green Fluorescent Protein (eGFP)
Gene/Insert 2
  Gene/Insert name: EnvA-B19 Rabies Glycoprotein
Terms and licenses: Academic/Nonprofit Terms; Industry Terms: Not Available to Industry
How to cite: pLenti-CMV-CAG-GFP-EnvA was a gift from Marco Tripodi (Addgene plasmid # 102987 ; http://n2t.net/addgene:102987 ; RRID:Addgene_102987)
